Addgene plasmid #71824: pCR1056
Purpose: Express Streptococcus pyogenes dCas9 (D10A, H840A) carrying two C-terminal SV40 NLS
Depositing lab: Jacob Corn. Depositing organization: University of California, Berkeley. Publication: Enhancing homology-directed genome editing by catalytically active and inactive CRISPR-Cas9 using asymmetric donor DNA. Richardson CD, Ray GJ, DeWitt MA, Curie GL, Corn JE. Nat Biotechnol. 2016 Jan 20. doi: 10.1038/nbt.3481. PubMed 26789497.
Backbone
  Vector backbone: SPynCas9
  Vector type: CRISPR
Growth in bacteria
  Bacterial resistance: Ampicillin, 100 μg/mL
  Growth temperature: 37°C
  Growth strain: DH5alpha
  Copy number: Unknown
Gene/Insert
  Gene/Insert name: T7pr_6xHis-MBP-TEV-SPydCas9 (D10A,H840A)-2xNLS
Terms and licenses: Academic/Nonprofit Terms; Industry Terms: Not Available to Industry
How to cite: pCR1056 was a gift from Jacob Corn (Addgene plasmid # 71824 ; http://n2t.net/addgene:71824 ; RRID:Addgene_71824)
