[The description below was written by a language model from this plasmid's Addgene catalogue record and pLannotate feature annotations shown in this document.]
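Description:
pCR1056 is a 10.1 kb bacterial expression plasmid for producing recombinant, catalytically dead Streptococcus pyogenes Cas9 protein. It is catalogued as a CRISPR vector on the "SPynCas9" backbone. The annotated backbone has a pBR322-type architecture: a ColE1/pMB1-family origin together with the bom mobility region and the rop gene, which normally restrains copy number (the record lists copy number as unknown). Selection is by ampicillin through a bla cassette driven by its own promoter. Two fragments of the tetracycline efflux gene and its promoter flank the expression cassette. This suggests the cassette was inserted into, and disrupts, the original tet gene, so tetracycline resistance should not be expected.

The payload is a T7 promoter-driven open reading frame with a T7 gene 10 ribosome binding site and a T7 terminator, so expression requires a host supplying T7 RNA polymerase. The encoded fusion begins with a 6xHis affinity tag, followed by cytosolic maltose binding protein (lacking a signal sequence) to aid solubility and purification. A TEV protease site then allows the tags to be removed. Next comes dCas9 bearing the D10A (RuvC) and H840A (HNH) mutations, which abolish DNA cleavage but retain RNA-guided DNA binding. According to the catalogue, the protein ends with two C-terminal SV40 nuclear localization signals. These are not called in the feature table but would fit the unannotated stretch after the dCas9 coding region. The short "SET1" hit just upstream of the terminator is probably only a vector-derived T7 gene 10 remnant.

The design fits purifying NLS-tagged dCas9 for assembly with guide RNA into ribonucleoproteins and delivery into eukaryotic cells. The associated publication used catalytically active and inactive Cas9 in homology-directed genome editing with asymmetric donor DNA.
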