Features (pLannotate 1.2.2; 17 found; start..end, strand, type, name):
    104..208     +  promoter       AmpR promoter: bla
    209..1069    +  CDS            AmpR: β-lactamase; bla; confers resistance to ampicillin, carbenicillin, and related antibiotics
   1240..1828    +  rep_origin     ori: high-copy-number ColE1/pMB1/pBR322/pUC origin of replication
   2014..2156    -  misc_feature   bom: basis of mobility region from pBR322
   2258..2449    -  CDS            rop: Rop protein, which maintains plasmids at low copy number; rop
   2466..2846    +  CDS            YPB1_ECOLX: Protein predicted: Swiss-Prot protein existence level 4. From Escherichia coli.
   3088..3988    -  CDS            TcR (fragment): tetracycline efflux protein; tet; confers resistance to tetracycline
   4010..4028    +  promoter       T7 promoter: promoter for bacteriophage T7 RNA polymerase
   4117..4139    +  RBS            RBS: efficient ribosome binding site from bacteriophage T7 gene 10 (Olins and Rangwala, 1989)
   4159..4176    +  CDS            6xHis: 6xHis affinity tag
   4186..5286    +  CDS            MBP: maltose binding protein from E. coli; malE (mutated); This version of the gene does not encode a signal sequence, so MBP will remain in the cytosol.
   5341..5357    +  CDS            TEV site (fragment): tobacco etch virus (TEV) protease recognition and cleavage site
   5371..9474    +  CDS            dCas9: catalytically dead mutant of the Cas9 endonuclease from the Streptococcus pyogenes Type II CRISPR/Cas system RNA-guided DNA-binding protein that lacks endonuclease activity due to the D10A mutation in the RuvC catalytic domain and the H840A mutation in the HNH catalytic domain
   9617..9666    +  CDS            SET1 (fragment): solubility-enhancement tag derived from T7 phage gene 10B
   9674..9721    +  terminator     T7 terminator: transcription terminator for bacteriophage T7 RNA polymerase
   9747..10039   -  CDS            TcR (fragment): tetracycline efflux protein; tet; confers resistance to tetracycline
  10087..10115   -  promoter       tet promoter: E. coli promoter for tetracycline efflux protein gene
>Addgene plasmid #71824 | pCR1056 | depositor full sequence | sequence record 131017 | Express Streptococcus pyogenes dCas9 (D10A, H840A) carrying two C-terminal SV40 NLS
TTCTTGAAGACGAAAGGGCCTCGTGATACGCCTATTTTTATAGGTTAATGTCATGATAATAATGGTTTCT
TAGACGTCAGGTGGCACTTTTCGGGGAAATGTGCGCGGAACCCCTATTTGTTTATTTTTCTAAATACATT
CAAATATGTATCCGCTCATGAGACAATAACCCTGATAAATGCTTCAATAATATTGAAAAAGGAAGAGTAT
GAGTATTCAACATTTCCGTGTCGCCCTTATTCCCTTTTTTGCGGCATTTTGCCTTCCTGTTTTTGCTCAC
CCAGAAACGCTGGTGAAAGTAAAAGATGCTGAAGATCAGTTGGGTGCACGAGTGGGTTACATCGAACTGG
ATCTCAACAGCGGTAAGATCCTTGAGAGTTTTCGCCCCGAAGAACGTTTTCCAATGATGAGCACTTTTAA
AGTTCTGCTATGTGGCGCGGTATTATCCCGTGTTGACGCCGGGCAAGAGCAACTCGGTCGCCGCATACAC
TATTCTCAGAATGACTTGGTTGAGTACTCACCAGTCACAGAAAAGCATCTTACGGATGGCATGACAGTAA
GAGAATTATGCAGTGCTGCCATAACCATGAGTGATAACACTGCGGCCAACTTACTTCTGACAACGATCGG
AGGACCGAAGGAGCTAACCGCTTTTTTGCACAACATGGGGGATCATGTAACTCGCCTTGATCGTTGGGAA
CCGGAGCTGAATGAAGCCATACCAAACGACGAGCGTGACACCACGATGCCTGCAGCAATGGCAACAACGT
TGCGCAAACTATTAACTGGCGAACTACTTACTCTAGCTTCCCGGCAACAATTAATAGACTGGATGGAGGC
GGATAAAGTTGCAGGACCACTTCTGCGCTCGGCCCTTCCGGCTGGCTGGTTTATTGCTGATAAATCTGGA
GCCGGTGAGCGTGGGTCTCGCGGTATCATTGCAGCACTGGGGCCAGATGGTAAGCCCTCCCGTATCGTAG
TTATCTACACGACGGGGAGTCAGGCAACTATGGATGAACGAAATAGACAGATCGCTGAGATAGGTGCCTC
ACTGATTAAGCATTGGTAACTGTCAGACCAAGTTTACTCATATATACTTTAGATTGATTTAAAACTTCAT
TTTTAATTTAAAAGGATCTAGGTGAAGATCCTTTTTGATAATCTCATGACCAAAATCCCTTAACGTGAGT
TTTCGTTCCACTGAGCGTCAGACCCCGTAGAAAAGATCAAAGGATCTTCTTGAGATCCTTTTTTTCTGCG
CGTAATCTGCTGCTTGCAAACAAAAAAACCACCGCTACCAGCGGTGGTTTGTTTGCCGGATCAAGAGCTA
CCAACTCTTTTTCCGAAGGTAACTGGCTTCAGCAGAGCGCAGATACCAAATACTGTCCTTCTAGTGTAGC
CGTAGTTAGGCCACCACTTCAAGAACTCTGTAGCACCGCCTACATACCTCGCTCTGCTAATCCTGTTACC
AGTGGCTGCTGCCAGTGGCGATAAGTCGTGTCTTACCGGGTTGGACTCAAGACGATAGTTACCGGATAAG
GCGCAGCGGTCGGGCTGAACGGGGGGTTCGTGCACACAGCCCAGCTTGGAGCGAACGACCTACACCGAAC
TGAGATACCTACAGCGTGAGCTATGAGAAAGCGCCACGCTTCCCGAAGGGAGAAAGGCGGACAGGTATCC
GGTAAGCGGCAGGGTCGGAACAGGAGAGCGCACGAGGGAGCTTCCAGGGGGAAACGCCTGGTATCTTTAT
AGTCCTGTCGGGTTTCGCCACCTCTGACTTGAGCGTCGATTTTTGTGATGCTCGTCAGGGGGGCGGAGCC
TATGGAAAAACGCCAGCAACGCGGCCTTTTTACGGTTCCTGGCCTTTTGCTGGCCTTTTGCTCACATGTT
CTTTCCTGCGTTATCCCCTGATTCTGTGGATAACCGTATTACCGCCTTTGAGTGAGCTGATACCGCTCGC
CGCAGCCGAACGACCGAGCGCAGCGAGTCAGTGAGCGAGGAAGCGGAAGAGCGCCTGATGCGGTATTTTC
TCCTTACGCATCTGTGCGGTATTTCACACCGCATATATGGTGCACTCTCAGTACAATCTGCTCTGATGCC
GCATAGTTAAGCCAGTATACACTCCGCTATCGCTACGTGACTGGGTCATGGCTGCGCCCCGACACCCGCC
AACACCCGCTGACGCGCCCTGACGGGCTTGTCTGCTCCCGGCATCCGCTTACAGACAAGCTGTGACCGTC
TCCGGGAGCTGCATGTGTCAGAGGTTTTCACCGTCATCACCGAAACGCGCGAGGCAGCTGCGGTAAAGCT
CATCAGCGTGGTCGTGAAGCGATTCACAGATGTCTGCCTGTTCATCCGCGTCCAGCTCGTTGAGTTTCTC
CAGAAGCGTTAATGTCTGGCTTCTGATAAAGCGGGCCATGTTAAGGGCGGTTTTTTCCTGTTTGGTCACT
GATGCCTCCGTGTAAGGGGGATTTCTGTTCATGGGGGTAATGATACCGATGAAACGAGAGAGGATGCTCA
CGATACGGGTTACTGATGATGAACATGCCCGGTTACTGGAACGTTGTGAGGGTAAACAACTGGCGGTATG
GATGCGGCGGGACCAGAGAAAAATCACTCAGGGTCAATGCCAGCGCTTCGTTAATACAGATGTAGGTGTT
CCACAGGGTAGCCAGCAGCATCCTGCGATGCAGATCCGGAACATAATGGTGCAGGGCGCTGACTTCCGCG
TTTCCAGACTTTACGAAACACGGAAACCGAAGACCATTCATGTTGTTGCTCAGGTCGCAGACGTTTTGCA
GCAGCAGTCGCTTCACGTTCGCTCGCGTATCGGTGATTCATTCTGCTAACCAGTAAGGCAACCCCGCCAG
CCTAGCCGGGTCCTCAACGACAGGAGCACGATCATGCGCACCCGTGGCCAGGACCCAACGCTGCCCGAGA
TGCGCCGCGTGCGGCTGCTGGAGATGGCGGACGCGATGGATATGTTCTGCCAAGGGTTGGTTTGCGCATT
CACAGTTCTCCGCAAGAATTGATTGGCTCCAATTCTTGGAGTGGTGAATCCGTTAGCGAGGTGCCGCCGG
CTTCCATTCAGGTCGAGGTGGCCCGGCTCCATGCACCGCGACGCAACGCGGGGAGGCAGACAAGGTATAG
GGCGGCGCCTACAATCCATGCCAACCCGTTCCATGTGCTCGCCGAGGCGGCATAAATCGCCGTGACGATC
AGCGGTCCAATGATCGAAGTTAGGCTGGTAAGAGCCGCGAGCGATCCTTGAAGCTGTCCCTGATGGTCGT
CATCTACCTGCCTGGACAGCATGGCCTGCAACGCGGGCATCCCGATGCCGCCGGAAGCGAGAAGAATCAT
AATGGGGAAGGCCATCCAGCCTCGCGTCGCGAACGCCAGCAAGACGTAGCCCAGCGCGTCGGCCGCCATG
CCGGCGATAATGGCCTGCTTCTCGCCGAAACGTTTGGTGGCGGGACCAGTGACGAAGGCTTGAGCGAGGG
CGTGCAAGATTCCGAATACCGCAAGCGACAGGCCGATCATCGTCGCGCTCCAGCGAAAGCGGTCCTCGCC
GAAAATGACCCAGAGCGCTGCCGGCACCTGTCCTACGAGTTGCATGATAAAGAAGACAGTCATAAGTGCG
GCGACGATAGTCATGCCCCGCGCCCACCGGAAGGAGCTGACTGGGTTGAAGGCTCTCAAGGGCATCGGTC
GACGCTCTCCCTTATGCGACTCCTGCATTAGGAAGCAGCCCAGTAGTAGGTTGAGGCCGTTGAGCACCGC
CGCCGCAAGGAATGGTGCATGCAAGGAGATGGCGCCCAACAGTCCCCCGGCCACGGGGCCTGCCACCATA
CCCACGCCGAAACAAGCGCTCATGAGCCCGAAGTGGCGAGCCCGATCTTCCCCATCGGTGATGTCGGCGA
TATAGGCGCCAGCAACCGCACCTGTGGCGCCGGTGATGCCGGCCACGATGCGTCCGGCGTAGAGGATCGA
GATCTCGATCCCGCGAAATTAATACGACTCACTATAGGGAGACCACAACGGTTTCCCTCTAGTGCCGGCT
CCGGAGAGCTCTTTAATTAAGCGGCCGCCCTGCAGGACTCGAGTTCTAGAAATAATTTTGTTTAACTTTA
AGAAGGAGATATACATATGAAATCTTCTCACCATCACCATCACCATGGTTCTTCTATGAAAATCGAAGAA
GGTAAACTGGTAATCTGGATTAACGGCGATAAAGGCTATAACGGTCTCGCTGAAGTCGGTAAGAAATTCG
AGAAAGATACCGGAATTAAAGTCACCGTTGAGCATCCGGATAAACTGGAAGAGAAATTCCCACAGGTTGC
GGCAACTGGCGATGGCCCTGACATTATCTTCTGGGCACACGACCGCTTTGGTGGCTACGCTCAATCTGGC
CTGTTGGCTGAAATCACCCCGGACAAAGCGTTCCAGGACAAGCTGTATCCGTTTACCTGGGATGCCGTAC
GTTACAACGGCAAGCTGATTGCTTACCCGATCGCTGTTGAAGCGTTATCGCTGATTTATAACAAAGATCT
GCTGCCGAACCCGCCAAAAACCTGGGAAGAGATCCCGGCGCTGGATAAAGAACTGAAAGCGAAAGGTAAG
AGCGCGCTGATGTTCAACCTGCAAGAACCGTACTTCACCTGGCCGCTGATTGCTGCTGACGGGGGTTATG
CGTTCAAGTATGAAAACGGCAAGTACGACATTAAAGACGTGGGCGTGGATAACGCTGGCGCGAAAGCGGG
TCTGACCTTCCTGGTTGACCTGATTAAAAACAAACACATGAATGCAGACACCGATTACTCCATCGCAGAA
GCTGCCTTTAATAAAGGCGAAACAGCGATGACCATCAACGGCCCGTGGGCATGGTCCAACATCGACACCA
GCAAAGTGAATTATGGTGTAACGGTACTGCCGACCTTCAAGGGTCAACCATCCAAACCGTTCGTTGGCGT
GCTGAGCGCAGGTATTAACGCCGCCAGTCCGAACAAAGAGCTGGCAAAAGAGTTCCTCGAAAACTATCTG
CTGACTGATGAAGGTCTGGAAGCGGTTAATAAAGACAAACCGCTGGGTGCCGTAGCGCTGAAGTCTTACG
AGGAAGAGTTGGCGAAAGATCCACGTATTGCCGCCACTATGGAAAACGCCCAGAAAGGTGAAATCATGCC
GAACATCCCGCAGATGTCCGCTTTCTGGTATGCCGTGCGTACTGCGGTGATCAACGCCGCCAGCGGTCGT
CAGACTGTCGATGAAGCCCTGAAAGACGCGCAGACTAATTCGAGCTCGAACAACAACAACAATAACAATA
ACAACAACCTCGGGATCGAGGAAAACCTGTACTTCCAATCCAATGCCACCATGGATAAGAAATACTCAAT
AGGCTTAGCTATCGGCACAAATAGCGTCGGATGGGCGGTGATCACTGATGAATATAAGGTTCCGTCTAAA
AAGTTCAAGGTTCTGGGAAATACAGACCGCCACAGTATCAAAAAAAATCTTATAGGGGCTCTTTTATTTG
ACAGTGGAGAGACAGCGGAAGCGACTCGTCTCAAACGGACAGCTCGTAGAAGGTATACACGTCGGAAGAA
TCGTATTTGTTATCTACAGGAGATTTTTTCAAATGAGATGGCGAAAGTAGATGATAGTTTCTTTCATCGA
CTTGAAGAGTCTTTTTTGGTGGAAGAAGACAAGAAGCATGAACGTCATCCTATTTTTGGAAATATAGTAG
ATGAAGTTGCTTATCATGAGAAATATCCAACTATCTATCATCTGCGAAAAAAATTGGTAGATTCTACTGA
TAAAGCGGATTTGCGCTTAATCTATTTGGCCTTAGCGCATATGATTAAGTTTCGTGGTCATTTTTTGATT
GAGGGAGATTTAAATCCTGATAATAGTGATGTGGACAAACTATTTATCCAGTTGGTACAAACCTACAATC
AATTATTTGAAGAAAACCCTATTAACGCAAGTGGAGTAGATGCTAAAGCGATTCTTTCTGCACGATTGAG
TAAATCAAGACGATTAGAAAATCTCATTGCTCAGCTCCCCGGTGAGAAGAAAAATGGCTTATTTGGGAAT
CTCATTGCTTTGTCATTGGGTTTGACCCCTAATTTTAAATCAAATTTTGATTTGGCAGAAGATGCTAAAT
TACAGCTTTCAAAAGATACTTACGATGATGATTTAGATAATTTATTGGCGCAAATTGGAGATCAATATGC
TGATTTGTTTTTGGCAGCTAAGAATTTATCAGATGCTATTTTACTTTCAGATATCCTAAGAGTAAATACT
GAAATAACTAAGGCTCCCCTATCAGCTTCAATGATTAAACGCTACGATGAACATCATCAAGACTTGACTC
TTTTAAAAGCTTTAGTTCGACAACAACTTCCAGAAAAGTATAAAGAAATCTTTTTTGATCAATCAAAAAA
CGGATATGCAGGTTATATTGATGGGGGAGCTAGCCAAGAAGAATTTTATAAATTTATCAAACCAATTTTA
GAAAAAATGGATGGTACTGAGGAATTATTGGTGAAACTAAATCGTGAAGATTTGCTGCGCAAGCAACGGA
CCTTTGACAACGGCTCTATTCCCCATCAAATTCACTTGGGTGAGCTGCATGCTATTTTGAGAAGACAAGA
AGACTTTTATCCATTTTTAAAAGACAATCGTGAGAAGATTGAAAAAATCTTGACTTTTCGAATTCCTTAT
TATGTTGGTCCATTGGCGCGTGGCAATAGTCGTTTTGCATGGATGACTCGGAAGTCTGAAGAAACAATTA
CCCCATGGAATTTTGAAGAAGTTGTCGATAAAGGTGCTTCAGCTCAATCATTTATTGAACGCATGACAAA
CTTTGATAAAAATCTTCCAAATGAAAAAGTACTACCAAAACATAGTTTGCTTTATGAGTATTTTACGGTT
TATAACGAATTGACAAAGGTCAAATATGTTACTGAAGGAATGCGAAAACCAGCATTTCTTTCAGGTGAAC
AGAAGAAAGCCATTGTTGATTTACTCTTCAAAACAAATCGAAAAGTAACCGTTAAGCAATTAAAAGAAGA
TTATTTCAAAAAAATAGAATGTTTTGATAGTGTTGAAATTTCAGGAGTTGAAGATAGATTTAATGCTTCA
TTAGGTACCTACCATGATTTGCTAAAAATTATTAAAGATAAAGATTTTTTGGATAATGAAGAAAATGAAG
ATATCTTAGAGGATATTGTTTTAACATTGACCTTATTTGAAGATAGGGAGATGATTGAGGAAAGACTTAA
AACATATGCTCACCTCTTTGATGATAAGGTGATGAAACAGCTTAAACGTCGCCGTTATACTGGTTGGGGA
CGTTTGTCTCGAAAATTGATTAATGGTATTAGGGATAAGCAATCTGGCAAAACAATATTAGATTTTTTGA
AATCAGATGGTTTTGCCAATCGCAATTTTATGCAGCTGATCCATGATGATAGTTTGACATTTAAAGAAGA
CATTCAAAAAGCACAAGTGTCTGGACAAGGCGATAGTTTACATGAACATATTGCAAATTTAGCTGGTAGC
CCTGCTATTAAAAAAGGTATTTTACAGACTGTAAAAGTTGTTGATGAATTGGTCAAAGTAATGGGGCGGC
ATAAGCCAGAAAATATCGTTATTGAAATGGCACGTGAAAATCAGACAACTCAAAAGGGCCAGAAAAATTC
GCGAGAGCGTATGAAACGAATCGAAGAAGGTATCAAAGAATTAGGAAGTCAGATTCTTAAAGAGCATCCT
GTTGAAAATACTCAATTGCAAAATGAAAAGCTCTATCTCTATTATCTCCAAAATGGAAGAGACATGTATG
TGGACCAAGAATTAGATATTAATCGTTTAAGTGATTATGATGTCGATGCCATTGTTCCACAAAGTTTCCT
TAAAGACGATTCAATAGACAATAAGGTCTTAACGCGTTCTGATAAAAATCGTGGTAAATCGGATAACGTT
CCAAGTGAAGAAGTAGTCAAAAAGATGAAAAACTATTGGAGACAACTTCTAAACGCCAAGTTAATCACTC
AACGTAAGTTTGATAATTTAACGAAAGCTGAACGTGGAGGTTTGAGTGAACTTGATAAAGCTGGTTTTAT
CAAACGCCAATTGGTTGAAACTCGCCAAATCACTAAGCATGTGGCACAAATTTTGGATAGTCGCATGAAT
ACTAAATACGATGAAAATGATAAACTTATTCGAGAGGTTAAAGTGATTACCTTAAAATCTAAATTAGTTT
CTGACTTCCGAAAAGATTTCCAATTCTATAAAGTACGTGAGATTAACAATTACCATCATGCCCATGATGC
GTATCTAAATGCCGTCGTTGGAACTGCTTTGATTAAGAAATATCCAAAACTTGAATCGGAGTTTGTCTAT
GGTGATTATAAAGTTTATGATGTTCGTAAAATGATTGCTAAGTCTGAGCAAGAAATAGGCAAAGCAACCG
CAAAATATTTCTTTTACTCTAATATCATGAACTTCTTCAAAACAGAAATTACACTTGCAAATGGAGAGAT
TCGCAAACGCCCTCTAATCGAAACTAATGGGGAAACTGGAGAAATTGTCTGGGATAAAGGGCGAGATTTT
GCCACAGTGCGCAAAGTATTGTCCATGCCCCAAGTCAATATTGTCAAGAAAACAGAAGTACAGACAGGCG
GATTCTCCAAGGAGTCAATTTTACCAAAAAGAAATTCGGACAAGCTTATTGCTCGTAAAAAAGACTGGGA
TCCAAAAAAATATGGTGGTTTTGATAGTCCAACGGTAGCTTATTCAGTCCTAGTGGTTGCTAAGGTGGAA
AAAGGGAAATCGAAGAAGTTAAAATCCGTTAAAGAGTTACTAGGGATCACAATTATGGAAAGAAGTTCCT
TTGAAAAAAATCCGATTGACTTTTTAGAAGCTAAAGGATATAAGGAAGTTAAAAAAGACTTAATCATTAA
ACTACCTAAATATAGTCTTTTTGAGTTAGAAAACGGTCGTAAACGGATGCTGGCTAGTGCCGGAGAATTA
CAAAAAGGAAATGAGCTGGCTCTGCCAAGCAAATATGTGAATTTTTTATATTTAGCTAGTCATTATGAAA
AGTTGAAGGGTAGTCCAGAAGATAACGAACAAAAACAATTGTTTGTGGAGCAGCATAAGCATTATTTAGA
TGAGATTATTGAGCAAATCAGTGAATTTTCTAAGCGTGTTATTTTAGCAGATGCCAATTTAGATAAAGTT
CTTAGTGCATATAACAAACATAGAGACAAACCAATACGTGAACAAGCAGAAAATATTATTCATTTATTTA
CGTTGACGAATCTTGGAGCTCCCGCTGCTTTTAAATATTTTGATACAACAATTGATCGTAAACGATATAC
GTCTACAAAAGAAGTTTTAGATGCCACTCTTATCCATCAATCCATCACTGGTCTTTATGAAACACGCATT
GATTTGAGTCAGCTAGGAGGTGACGGGTCACCTAAGAAAAAACGAAAAGTTGAGGATCCTAAAAAGAAAC
GAAAAGTTGATTAATAACATTGGAAGTGGATAACGGATCCGCGATCGCGGCGCGCCACCTGGTGGCCGGC
CGGTACCACGCGTGCGCGCTGATCCGGCTGCTAACAAAGCCCGAAAGGAAGCTGAGTTGGCTGCTGCCAC
CGCTGAGCAATAACTAGCATAACCCCTTGGGGCCTCTAAACGGGTCTTGAGGGGTTTTTTGCTGAAAGGA
GGAACTATATCCGGATATCCACAGGACGGGTGTGGTCGCCATGATCGCGTAGTCGATAGTGGCTCCAAGT
AGCGAAGCGAGCAGGACTGGGCGGCGGCCAAAGCGGTCGGACAGTGCTCCGAGAACGGGTGCGCATAGAA
ATTGCATCAACGCATATAGCGCTAGCAGCACGCCATAGTGACTGGCGATGCTGTCGGAATGGACGATATC
CCGCAAGAGGCCCGGCAGTACCGGCATAACCAAGCCTATGCCTACAGCATCCAGGGTGACGGTGCCGAGG
ATGACGATGAGCGCATTGTTAGATTTCATACACGGTGCCTGACTGCGTTAGCAATTTAACTGTGATAAAC
TACCGCATTAAAGCTTATCGATGATAAGCTGTCAAACATGAGAA
