>Addgene plasmid #71824 | pCR1056 | addgene partial sequence | sequence record 134073 | T7 5'-TAATACGACTCACTATAGGG-3'
CTCTTTAATTAAGCGGCCGCCCTGCAGGACTCGAGTTCTAGAAATAATTTTGTTTAACTTTAAGAAGGAG
ATATACATATGAAATCTTCTCACCATCACCATCACCATGGTTCTTCTATGAAAATCGAAGAAGGTAAACT
GGTAATCTGGATTAACGGCGATAAAGGCTATAACGGTCTCGCTGAAGTCGGTAAGAAATTCGAGAAAGAT
ACCGGAATTAAAGTCACCGTTGAGCATCCGGATAAACTGGAAGAGAAATTCCCACAGGTTGCGGCAACTG
GCGATGGCCCTGACATTATCTTCTGGGCACACGACCGCTTTGGTGGCTACGCTCAATCTGGCCTGTTGGC
TGAAATCACCCCGGACAAAGCGTTCCAGGACAAGCTGTATCCGTTTACCTGGGATGCCGTACGTTACAAC
GGCAAGCTGATTGCTTACCCGATCGCTGTTGAAGCGTTATCGCTGATTTATAACAAAGATCTGCTGCCGA
ACCCGCCAAAAACCTGGGAAGAGATCCCGGCGCTGGATAAAGAACTGAAAGCGAAAGGTAAGAGCGCGCT
GATGTTCAACCTGCAAGAACCGTACTTCACCTGGCCGCTGATTGCTGCTGACGGGGGTTATGCGTTCAAG
TATGAAAACGGCAAGTACGACATTAAAGACGTGGGCGTGGATAACGCTGGCGCGAAAGCGGGTCTGACCT
TCCTGGTTGACCTGATTAAA
