>Addgene plasmid #71824 | pCR1056 | addgene partial sequence | sequence record 134074 | dCas9-R1 5'-TTTCAACCAATTGGCGTTTG-3'
GCTTTCGTTAAATTATCAAACTTACGTTGAGTGATTAACTTGGCGTTTAGAAGTTGTCTCCAATAGTTTT
TCATCTTTTTGACTACTTCTTCACTTGGAACGTTATCCGATTTACCACGATTTTTATCAGAACGCGTTAA
GACCTTATTGTCTATTGAATCGTCTTTAAGGAAACTTTGTGGAACAATGGCATCGACATCATAATCACTT
AAACGATTAATATCTAATTCTTGGTCCACATACATGTCTCTTCCATTTTGGAGATAATAGAGATAGAGCT
TTTCATTTTGCAATTGAGTATTTTCAACAGGATGCTCTTTAAGAATCTGACTTCCTAATTCTTTGATACC
TTCTTCGATTCGTTTCATACGCTCTCGCGAATTTTTCTGGCCCTTTTGAGTTGTCTGATTTTCACGTGCC
ATTTCAATAACGATATTTTCTGGCTTATGCCGCCCCATTACTTTGACCAATTCATCAACAACTTTTACAG
TCTGTAAAATACCTTTTTTAATAGCAGGGCTACCAGCTAAATTTGCAATATGTTCATGTAAACTATCGCC
TTGTCCAGACACTTGTGCTTTTTGAATGTCTTCTTTAAATGTCAAACTATCATCATGGATCAGCTGCATA
AAATTGCGATTGGCAAAACCATCTGATTTCAAAAAATCTAATATTGTTTTGCCAGATTGCTTATCCCTAA
TACCATTAATCAATTTTCGAGACAAACGTCCCCAACCAGTATAACGGCGACGTTTAA
