>Addgene plasmid #71824 | pCR1056 | addgene partial sequence | sequence record 134075 | SpCas9N-R 5'-TACGAGCTGTCCGTTTGAGA-3'
AGATTTTTTTTGATACTGTGGCGGTCTGTATTTCCCAGAACCTTGAACTTTTTAGACGGAACCTTATATT
CATCAGTGATCACCGCCCATCCGACGCTATTTGTGCCGATAGCTAAGCCTATTGAGTATTTCTTATCCAT
GGTGGCATTGGATTGGAAGTACAGGTTTTCCTCGATCCCGAGGTTGTTGTTATTGTTATTGTTGTTGTTG
TTCGAGCTCGAATTAGTCTGCGCGTCTTTCAGGGCTTCATCGACAGTCTGACGACCGCTGGCGGCGTTGA
TCACCGCAGTACGCACGGCATACCAGAAAGCGGACATCTGCGGGATGTTCGGCATGATTTCACCTTTCTG
GGCGTTTTCCATAGTGGCGGCAATACGTGGATCTTTCGCCAACTCTTCCTCGTAAGACTTCAGCGCTACG
GCACCCAGCGGTTTGTCTTTATTAACCGCTTCCAGACCTTCATCAGTCAGCAGATAGTTTTCGAGGAACT
CTTTTGCCAGCTCTTTGTTCGGACTGGCGGCGTTAATACCTGCGCTCAGCACGCCAACGAACGGTTTGGA
TGGTTGACCCTTGAAGGTCGGCAGTACCGTTACACCATAATTCACTTTGCTGGTGTCGATGTTGGACCAT
GCCCACGGGCCGTTGATGGTCATCGCTGTTTCGCCTTTATTAAAGGCAGCTTCTGCGATGGAGTAATCGG
TGTCTGCATTCATGTGTTTGTTTTTAATCAGGTCAACCAGGAAGGTCAGACCCGCTTTCGCGCCAGCGTT
ATCCACGCCCACGTCTTT
